>Addgene plasmid #164229 | pLENTI-CMV-GFP-TREX1 delta C (aa1-235) BLAST | addgene full sequence | sequence record 326336 | Addgene NGS Result
TGTAGTCTTATGCAATACTCTTGTAGTCTTGCAACATGGTAACGATGAGTTAGCAACATGCCTTACAAGG
AGAGAAAAAGCACCGTGCATGCCGATTGGTGGAAGTAAGGTGGTACGATCGTGCCTTATTAGGAAGGCAA
CAGACGGGTCTGACATGGATTGGACGAACCACTGAATTGCCGCATTGCAGAGATATTGTATTTAAGTGCC
TAGCTCGATACATAAACGGGTCTCTCTGGTTAGACCAGATCTGAGCCTGGGAGCTCTCTGGCTAACTAGG
GAACCCACTGCTTAAGCCTCAATAAAGCTTGCCTTGAGTGCTTCAAGTAGTGTGTGCCCGTCTGTTGTGT
GACTCTGGTAACTAGAGATCCCTCAGACCCTTTTAGTCAGTGTGGAAAATCTCTAGCAGTGGCGCCCGAA
CAGGGACTTGAAAGCGAAAGGGAAACCAGAGGAGCTCTCTCGACGCAGGACTCGGCTTGCTGAAGCGCGC
ACGGCAAGAGGCGAGGGGCGGCGACTGGTGAGTACGCCAAAAATTTTGACTAGCGGAGGCTAGAAGGAGA
GAGATGGGTGCGAGAGCGTCAGTATTAAGCGGGGGAGAATTAGATCGCGATGGGAAAAAATTCGGTTAAG
GCCAGGGGGAAAGAAAAAATATAAATTAAAACATATAGTATGGGCAAGCAGGGAGCTAGAACGATTCGCA
GTTAATCCTGGCCTGTTAGAAACATCAGAAGGCTGTAGACAAATACTGGGACAGCTACAACCATCCCTTC
AGACAGGATCAGAAGAACTTAGATCATTATATAATACAGTAGCAACCCTCTATTGTGTGCATCAAAGGAT
AGAGATAAAAGACACCAAGGAAGCTTTAGACAAGATAGAGGAAGAGCAAAACAAAAGTAAGACCACCGCA
CAGCAAGCGGCCGCTGATCTTCAGACCTGGAGGAGGAGATATGAGGGACAATTGGAGAAGTGAATTATAT
AAATATAAAGTAGTAAAAATTGAACCATTAGGAGTAGCACCCACCAAGGCAAAGAGAAGAGTGGTGCAGA
GAGAAAAAAGAGCAGTGGGAATAGGAGCTTTGTTCCTTGGGTTCTTGGGAGCAGCAGGAAGCACTATGGG
CGCAGCGTCAATGACGCTGACGGTACAGGCCAGACAATTATTGTCTGGTATAGTGCAGCAGCAGAACAAT
TTGCTGAGGGCTATTGAGGCGCAACAGCATCTGTTGCAACTCACAGTCTGGGGCATCAAGCAGCTCCAGG
CAAGAATCCTGGCTGTGGAAAGATACCTAAAGGATCAACAGCTCCTGGGGATTTGGGGTTGCTCTGGAAA
ACTCATTTGCACCACTGCTGTGCCTTGGAATGCTAGTTGGAGTAATAAATCTCTGGAACAGATTTGGAAT
CACACGACCTGGATGGAGTGGGACAGAGAAATTAACAATTACACAAGCTTAATACACTCCTTAATTGAAG
AATCGCAAAACCAGCAAGAAAAGAATGAACAAGAATTATTGGAATTAGATAAATGGGCAAGTTTGTGGAA
TTGGTTTAACATAACAAATTGGCTGTGGTATATAAAATTATTCATAATGATAGTAGGAGGCTTGGTAGGT
TTAAGAATAGTTTTTGCTGTACTTTCTATAGTGAATAGAGTTAGGCAGGGATATTCACCATTATCGTTTC
AGACCCACCTCCCAACCCCGAGGGGACCCGACAGGCCCGAAGGAATAGAAGAAGAAGGTGGAGAGAGAGA
CAGAGACAGATCCATTCGATTAGTGAACGGATCTCGACGGTATCGGTTAACTTTTAAAAGAAAAGGGGGG
ATTGGGGGGTACAGTGCAGGGGAAAGAATAGTAGACATAATAGCAACAGACATACAAACTAAAGAATTAC
AAAAACAAATTACAAAATTCAAAATTTTATCGATAAGCTTGGGAGTTCCGCGTTACATAACTTACGGTAA
ATGGCCCGCCTGGCTGACCGCCCAACGACCCCCGCCCATTGACGTCAATAATGACGTATGTTCCCATAGT
AACGCCAATAGGGACTTTCCATTGACGTCAATGGGTGGAGTATTTACGGTAAACTGCCCACTTGGCAGTA
CATCAAGTGTATCATATGCCAAGTACGCCCCCTATTGACGTCAATGACGGTAAATGGCCCGCCTGGCATT
ATGCCCAGTACATGACCTTATGGGACTTTCCTACTTGGCAGTACATCTACGTATTAGTCATCGCTATTAC
CATGGTGATGCGGTTTTGGCAGTACATCAATGGGCGTGGATAGCGGTTTGACTCACGGGGATTTCCAAGT
CTCCACCCCATTGACGTCAATGGGAGTTTGTTTTGGCACCAAAATCAACGGGACTTTCCAAAATGTCGTA
ACAACTCCGCCCCATTGACGCAAATGGGCGGTAGGCGTGTACGGTGGGAGGTCTATATAAGCAGAGCTCG
TTTAGTGAACCGTCAGATCGCCTGGAGACGCCATCCACGCTGTTTTGACCTCCATAGAAGACACCGACTC
TAGAGGATCCACCGGTCGCCACCATGGTGAGCAAGGGCGAGGAGCTGTTCACCGGGGTGGTGCCCATCCT
GGTCGAGCTGGACGGCGACGTAAACGGCCACAAGTTCAGCGTGTCCGGCGAGGGCGAGGGCGATGCCACC
TACGGCAAGCTGACCCTGAAGTTCATCTGCACCACCGGCAAGCTGCCCGTGCCCTGGCCCACCCTCGTGA
CCACCCTGACCTACGGCGTGCAGTGCTTCAGCCGCTACCCCGACCACATGAAGCAGCACGACTTCTTCAA
GTCCGCCATGCCCGAAGGCTACGTCCAGGAGCGCACCATCTTCTTCAAGGACGACGGCAACTACAAGACC
CGCGCCGAGGTGAAGTTCGAGGGCGACACCCTGGTGAACCGCATCGAGCTGAAGGGCATCGACTTCAAGG
AGGACGGCAACATCCTGGGGCACAAGCTGGAGTACAACTACAACAGCCACAACGTCTATATCATGGCCGA
CAAGCAGAAGAACGGCATCAAGGTGAACTTCAAGATCCGCCACAACATCGAGGACGGCAGCGTGCAGCTC
GCCGACCACTACCAGCAGAACACCCCCATCGGCGACGGCCCCGTGCTGCTGCCCGACAACCACTACCTGA
GCACCCAGTCCGCCCTGAGCAAAGACCCCAACGAGAAGCGCGATCACATGGTCCTGCTGGAGTTCGTGAC
CGCCGCCGGGATCACTCTCGGCATGGACGAGCTGTACAAGACCGGATCAACAAGTTTGTACAAAAAAGCA
GGCTGGGGCTCGCAGGCCCTGCCCCCGGGGCCCATGCAGACCCTCATCTTTTTCGACATGGAGGCCACTG
GCTTGCCCTTCTCCCAGCCCAAGGTCACGGAGCTGTGCCTGCTGGCTGTCCACAGATGTGCCCTGGAGAG
CCCCCCCACCTCTCAGGGGCCACCTCCCACAGTTCCTCCACCACCGCGTGTGGTAGACAAGCTCTCCCTG
TGTGTGGCTCCGGGGAAGGCCTGCAGCCCTGCAGCCAGCGAGATCACAGGTCTGAGCACAGCTGTGCTGG
CAGCGCATGGGCGTCAATGTTTTGATGACAACCTGGCCAACCTGCTCCTAGCCTTCCTGCGGCGCCAGCC
ACAGCCCTGGTGCCTGGTGGCACACAATGGTGACCGCTACGACTTCCCCCTGCTCCAAGCAGAGCTGGCT
ATGCTGGGCCTCACCAGTGCTCTGGATGGTGCCTTCTGTGTGGATAGCATCACTGCGCTGAAGGCCCTGG
AGCGAGCAAGCAGCCCCTCAGAACACGGCCCAAGGAAGAGCTATAGCCTAGGCAGCATCTACACTCGCCT
GTATGGGCAGTCCCCTCCAGACTCGCACACGGCTGAGGGTGATGTCCTGGCCCTGCTCAGCATCTGTCAG
TGGAGACCACAGGCCCTGCTGCGGTGGGTGGATGCTCACGCCAGGCCTTTCGGCACCATCAGGCCCATGT
ATGGGGTCTGATTAGTAATGACAATCAACCTCTGGATTACAAAATTTGTGAAAGATTGACTGGTATTCTT
AACTATGTTGCTCCTTTTACGCTATGTGGATACGCTGCTTTAATGCCTTTGTATCATGCTATTGCTTCCC
GTATGGCTTTCATTTTCTCCTCCTTGTATAAATCCTGGTTGCTGTCTCTTTATGAGGAGTTGTGGCCCGT
TGTCAGGCAACGTGGCGTGGTGTGCACTGTGTTTGCTGACGCAACCCCCACTGGTTGGGGCATTGCCACC
ACCTGTCAGCTCCTTTCCGGGACTTTCGCTTTCCCCCTCCCTATTGCCACGGCGGAACTCATCGCCGCCT
GCCTTGCCCGCTGCTGGACAGGGGCTCGGCTGTTGGGCACTGACAATTCCGTGGTGTTGTCGGGGAAGCT
GACGTCCTTTCCATGGCTGCTCGCCTGTGTTGCCACCTGGATTCTGCGCGGGACGTCCTTCTGCTACGTC
CCTTCGGCCCTCAATCCAGCGGACCTTCCTTCCCGCGGCCTGCTGCCGGCTCTGCGGCCTCTTCCGCGTC
TTCGCCTTCGCCCTCAGACGAGTCGGATCTCCCTTTGGGCCGCCTCCCCGCCTGGAATTCTGCAGATATC
CGGTTAGTAATGAGTTTGGAATTAATTCTGTGGAATGTGTGTCAGTTAGGGTGTGGAAAGTCCCCAGGCT
CCCCAGCAGGCAGAAGTATGCAAAGCATGCATCTCAATTAGTCAGCAACCAGGTGTGGAAAGTCCCCAGG
CTCCCCAGCAGGCAGAAGTATGCAAAGCATGCATCTCAATTAGTCAGCAACCATAGTCCCGCCCCTAACT
CCGCCCATCCCGCCCCTAACTCCGCCCAGTTCCGCCCATTCTCCGCCCCATGGCTGACTAATTTTTTTTA
TTTATGCAGAGGCCGAGGCCGCCTCTGCCTCTGAGCTATTCCAGAAGTAGTGAGGAGGCTTTTTTGGAGG
CCTAGGCTTTTGCAAAAAGCTCCCGGGAGCTTGTATATCCATTTTCGGATCTGATCAGCACGTGTTGACA
ATTAATCATCGGCATAGTATATCGGCATAGTATAATACGACAAGGTGAGGAACTAAACCATGGCCAAGCC
TTTGTCTCAAGAAGAATCCACCCTCATTGAAAGAGCAACGGCTACAATCAACAGCATCCCCATCTCTGAA
GACTACAGCGTCGCCAGCGCAGCTCTCTCTAGCGACGGCCGCATCTTCACTGGTGTCAATGTATATCATT
TTACTGGGGGACCTTGTGCAGAACTCGTGGTGCTGGGCACTGCTGCTGCTGCGGCAGCTGGCAACCTGAC
TTGTATCGTCGCGATCGGAAATGAGAACAGGGGCATCTTGAGCCCCTGCGGACGGTGCCGACAGGTGCTT
CTCGATCTGCATCCTGGGATCAAAGCCATAGTGAAGGACAGTGATGGACAGCCGACGGCAGTTGGGATTC
GTGAATTGCTGCCCTCTGGTTATGTGTGGGAGGGCTAAGCACAATTCGAGCTCGGTACCTTTAAGACCAA
TGACTTACAAGGCAGCTGTAGATCTTAGCCACTTTTTAAAAGAAAAGGGGGGACTGGAAGGGCTAGCTCA
CTCCCAACGAAGACAAGATCTGCTTTTTGCTTGTACTGGGTCTCTCTGGTTAGACCAGATCTGAGCCTGG
GAGCTCTCTGGCTAACTAGGGAACCCACTGCTTAAGCCTCAATAAAGCTTGCCTTGAGTGCTTCAAGTAG
TGTGTGCCCGTCTGTTGTGTGACTCTGGTAACTAGAGATCCCTCAGACCCTTTTAGTCAGTGTGGAAAAT
CTCTAGCAGTAGTAGTTCATGTCATCTTATTATTCAGTATTTATAACTTGCAAAGAAATGAATATCAGAG
AGTGAGAGGAACTTGTTTATTGCAGCTTATAATGGTTACAAATAAAGCAATAGCATCACAAATTTCACAA
ATAAAGCATTTTTTTCACTGCATTCTAGTTGTGGTTTGTCCAAACTCATCAATGTATCTTATCATGTCTG
GCTCTAGCTATCCCGCCCCTAACTCCGCCCATCCCGCCCCTAACTCCGCCCAGTTCCGCCCATTCTCCGC
CCCATGGCTGACTAATTTTTTTTATTTATGCAGAGGCCGAGGCCGCCTCGGCCTCTGAGCTATTCCAGAA
GTAGTGAGGAGGCTTTTTTGGAGGCCTAGGGACGTACCCAATTCGCCCTATAGTGAGTCGTATTACGCGC
GCTCACTGGCCGTCGTTTTACAACGTCGTGACTGGGAAAACCCTGGCGTTACCCAACTTAATCGCCTTGC
AGCACATCCCCCTTTCGCCAGCTGGCGTAATAGCGAAGAGGCCCGCACCGATCGCCCTTCCCAACAGTTG
CGCAGCCTGAATGGCGAATGGG
[124 nt withheld, positions 6393-6516]
C
[91 nt withheld, positions 6518-6608]
A
[49 nt withheld, positions 6610-6658]
CCTTTGACGTTGGAGTCCACGTTCTTT
[37 nt withheld, positions 6686-6722]
ACCCTATCTCGGTCTATTCTTTTGATTTATAAGGGATTTTGCCGATTTCGGCCTATTGGTTAAAAAATGA
GCTGATTTAACAAAAATTTAACGCGAATTTTAACAAAATATTAACGCTTACAATTTAGGTGGCACTTTTC
GGGGAAATGTGCGCGGAACCCCTATTTGTTTATTTTTCTAAATACATTCAAATATGTATCCGCTCATGAG
ACAATAACCCTGATAAATGCTTCAATAATATTGAAAAAGGAAGAGTATGAGTATTCAACATTTCCGTGTC
GCCCTTATTCCCTTTTTTGCGGCATTTTGCCTTCCTGTTTTTGCTCACCCAGAAACGCTGGTGAAAGTAA
AAGATGCTGAAGATCAGTTGGGTGCACGAGTGGGTTACATCGAACTGGATCTCAACAGCGGTAAGATCCT
TGAGAGTTTTCGCCCCGAAGAACGTTTTCCAATGATGAGCACTTTTAAAGTTCTGCTATGTGGCGCGGTA
TTATCCCGTATTGACGCCGGGCAAGAGCAACTCGGTCGCCGCATACACTATTCTCAGAATGACTTGGTTG
AGTACTCACCAGTCACAGAAAAGCATCTTACGGATGGCATGACAGTAAGAGAATTATGCAGTGCTGCCAT
AACCATGAGTGATAACACTGCGGCCAACTTACTTCTGACAACGATCGGAGGACCGAAGGAGCTAACCGCT
TTTTTGCACAACATGGGGGATCATGTAACTCGCCTTGATCGTTGGGAACCGGAGCTGAATGAAGCCATAC
CAAACGACGAGCGTGACACCACGATGCCTGTAGCAATGGCAACAACGTTGCGCAAACTATTAACTGGCGA
ACTACTTACTCTAGCTTCCCGGCAACAATTAATAGACTGGATGGAGGCGGATAAAGTTGCAGGACCACTT
CTGCGCTCGGCCCTTCCGGCTGGCTGGTTTATTGCTGATAAATCTGGAGCCGGTGAGCGTGGGTCTCGCG
GTATCATTGCAGCACTGGGGCCAGATGGTAAGCCCTCCCGTATCGTAGTTATCTACACGACGGGGAGTCA
GGCAACTATGGATGAACGAAATAGACAGATCGCTGAGATAGGTGCCTCACTGATTAAGCATTGGTAACTG
TCAGACCAAGTTTACTCATATATACTTTAGATTGATTTAAAACTTCATTTTTAATTTAAAAGGATCTAGG
TGAAGATCCTTTTTGATAATCTCATGACCAAAATCCCTTAACGTGAGTTTTCGTTCCACTGAGCGTCAGA
CCCCGTAGAAAAGATCAAAGGATCTTCTTGAGATCCTTTTTTTCTGCGCGTAATCTGCTGCTTGCAAACA
AAAAAACCACCGCTACCAGCGGTGGTTTGTTTGCCGGATCAAGAGCTACCAACTCTTTTTCCGAAGGTAA
CTGGCTTCAGCAGAGCGCAGATACCAAATACTGTTCTTCTAGTGTAGCCGTAGTTAGGCCACCACTTCAA
GAACTCTGTAGCACCGCCTACATACCTCGCTCTGCTAATCCTGTTACCAGTGGCTGCTGCCAGTGGCGAT
AAGTCGTGTCTTACCGGGTTGGACTCAAGACGATAGTTACCGGATAAGGCGCAGCGGTCGGGCTGAACGG
GGGGTTCGTGCACACAGCCCAGCTTGGAGCGAACGACCTACACCGAACTGAGATACCTACAGCGTGAGCT
ATGAGAAAGCGCCACGCTTCCCGAAGGGAGAAAGGCGGACAGGTATCCGGTAAGCGGCAGGGTCGGAACA
GGAGAGCGCACGAGGGAGCTTCCAGGGGGAAACGCCTGGTATCTTTATAGTCCTGTCGGGTTTCGCCACC
TCTGACTTGAGCGTCGATTTTTGTGATGCTCGTCAGGGGGGCGGAGCCTATGGAAAAACGCCAGCAACGC
GGCCTTTTTACGGTTCCTGGCCTTTTGCTGGCCTTTTGCTCACATGTTCTTTCCTGCGTTATCCCCTGAT
TCTGTGGATAACCGTATTACCGCCTTTGAGTGAGCTGATACCGCTCGCCGCAGCCGAACGACCGAGCGCA
GCGAGTCAGTGAGCGAGGAAGCGGAAGAGCGCCCAATACGCAAACCGCCTCTCCCCGCGCGTTGGCCGAT
TCATTAATGCAGCTGGCACGACAGGTTTCCCGACTGGAAAGCGGGCAGTGAGCGCAACGCAATTAATGTG
AGTTAGCTCACTCATTAGGCACCCCAGGCTTTACACTTTATGCTTCCGGCTCGTATGTTGTGTGGAATTG
TGAGCGGATAACAATTTCACACAGGAAACAGCTATGACCATGATTACGCCAAGCGCGCAATTAACCCTCA
CTAAAGGGAACAAAAGCTGGAGCTGCAAGCTTAA
Features (pLannotate 1.2.2; 31 found; start..end, strand, type, name):
      1..227     +  promoter       RSV promoter: Rous sarcoma virus enhancer/promoter
    228..408     +  LTR            5' LTR (truncated): truncated 5' long terminal repeat (LTR) from HIV-1
    455..580     +  misc_feature   HIV-1 Ψ: packaging signal of human immunodeficiency virus type 1
    564..927     +  CDS            HIV-1 gag (fragment): gag protein from human immunodeficiency virus 1; gag
   1073..1306    +  misc_feature   RRE: The Rev response element (RRE) of HIV-1 allows for Rev-dependent mRNA export from the nucleus to the cytoplasm.
   1683..1783    +  CDS            Rev (fragment): human immunodeficiency virus 1 (HIV-1) Rev protein; rev; enhances nuclear export of unspliced and incompletely spliced viral mRNAs
   1802..1918    +  misc_feature   cPPT/CTS: central polypurine tract and central termination sequence of HIV-1
   1941..2244    +  enhancer       CMV enhancer: human cytomegalovirus immediate early enhancer
   2245..2448    +  promoter       CMV promoter: human cytomegalovirus (CMV) immediate early promoter
   2544..3260    +  CDS            EGFP: EGFP is a basic (constitutively fluorescent) green fluorescent protein published in 1996, derived from Aequorea victoria. It is reported to be a rapidly-maturing weak dimer with moderate acid sensitivity.
   3270..3294    +  protein_bind   attB1: mutant version of attB; recombination site for the Gateway® BP reaction BP Clonase™
   3297..3998    +  CDS            TREX1 (fragment): TREX1_HUMAN - Experimental evidence at protein level: Swiss-Prot protein existence level 1. Major cellular 3'-to-5' DNA exonuclease which digests single- stranded DNA (ssDNA) and double-stranded DNA (dsDNA) with mismatched 3' termini. Prevents cell-intrinsic initiation of autoimmunity. Acts by metabolizing DNA fragments from endogenous retroelements, including L1, LTR and SINE elements. Unless degraded, these DNA fragments accumulate in the cytosol and activate the IFN-stimulatory DNA (ISD) response and innate immune signaling. Prevents chronic ATM-dependent checkpoint activation, by processin
   4013..4601    +  misc_feature   WPRE: woodchuck hepatitis virus posttranscriptional regulatory element
   4657..4986    +  promoter       SV40 promoter: SV40 enhancer and early promoter
   5034..5081    +  promoter       EM7 promoter: synthetic bacterial promoter&nbsp
   5100..5498    +  CDS            BSD: blasticidin S deaminase; Aspergillus terreus BSD; confers resistance to blasticidin
   5515..5652    +  CDS            nef (fragment): NEF_HV1LA - Experimental evidence at protein level: Swiss-Prot protein existence level 1. Extracellular Nef protein targets CD4(+) T-lymphocytes for apoptosis by interacting with CXCR4 surface receptors. From Human immunodeficiency virus type 1 group M subtype B (isolate Lai) (HIV-1).
   5638..5818    +  LTR            5' LTR (truncated): truncated 5' long terminal repeat (LTR) from HIV-1
   5890..6011    +  polyA_signal   SV40 poly(A) signal: SV40 polyadenylation signal
   6051..6186    +  rep_origin     SV40 ori: SV40 origin of replication
   6207..6225    -  promoter       T7 promoter: promoter for bacteriophage T7 RNA polymerase
   6233..6388    +  CDS            lacZα (fragment): LacZα fragment of β-galactosidase; lacZ fragment
   6393..6821    +  rep_origin     f1 ori (sequence partly withheld): f1 bacteriophage origin of replication; arrow indicates direction of (+) strand synthesis
   6874..6978    +  promoter       AmpR promoter: bla
   6979..7839    +  CDS            AmpR: β-lactamase; bla; confers resistance to ampicillin, carbenicillin, and related antibiotics
   8010..8598    +  rep_origin     ori: high-copy-number ColE1/pMB1/pBR322/pUC origin of replication
   8781..8873    +  CDS            lacI (fragment): lac repressor; lacI; The lac repressor binds to the lac operator to inhibit transcription in E. coli. This inhibition can be relieved by adding lactose or isopropyl-β-D-thiogalactopyranoside (IPTG).
   8886..8907    +  protein_bind   CAP binding site: CAP binding activates transcription in the presence of cAMP. E. coli catabolite activator protein
   8922..8952    +  promoter       lac promoter: promoter for the E. coli lac operon
   8960..8976    +  protein_bind   lac operator: The lac repressor binds to the lac operator to inhibit transcription in E. coli. This inhibition can be relieved by adding lactose or isopropyl-β-D-thiogalactopyranoside (IPTG). lac repressor encoded by lacI
   9021..9039    +  promoter       T3 promoter: promoter for bacteriophage T3 RNA polymerase
