[The description below was written by a language model from this plasmid's Addgene catalogue record and pLannotate feature annotations shown in this document.]
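Description:
pLENTI-CMV-GFP-TREX1 delta C (aa1-235) BLAST is a third-generation-style HIV-1 lentiviral transfer plasmid built on the pLenti CMV GFP Blast backbone for stable expression of a GFP-tagged, C-terminally truncated human TREX1 in mammalian cells. In bacteria it is maintained through a high-copy ColE1/pUC origin with ampicillin resistance (bla); an f1 origin and remnants of a lac/T7/T3 cloning region are also present. The viral genome is driven by an RSV promoter fused to a truncated 5' LTR and carries the Ψ packaging signal with a gag fragment, the Rev response element for Rev-dependent nuclear export, and the cPPT/CTS. A truncated 3' LTR, followed by an SV40 poly(A) signal and SV40 origin, closes the unit. Packaging functions are not encoded and must be supplied in trans.

Inside the provirus, the CMV enhancer/promoter drives EGFP fused at the N terminus of TREX1, with a short attB1 Gateway remnant lying between the two coding regions. A WPRE downstream enhances transcript expression. The insert, introduced by Gibson cloning, retains roughly residues 1–235 and lacks the C-terminal portion through residue 314. The annotated TREX1 fragment is slightly longer than the catalogued insert size, and the sequenced record is a few bases longer than the listed total. A separate SV40 promoter (with a bacterial EM7 promoter) expresses blasticidin S deaminase, allowing blasticidin selection of transduced cells. TREX1 is a major cellular 3'-to-5' DNA exonuclease that limits innate immune signalling triggered by cytosolic DNA. The associated study concerns ER-directed TREX1 restraining cGAS activation at micronuclei, so this truncation presumably serves to test the contribution of the C-terminal region to TREX1 localisation and function by fluorescence imaging.
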