Addgene plasmid #164229: pLENTI-CMV-GFP-TREX1 delta C (aa1-235) BLAST
Purpose: lentiviral plasmid for GFP-hTREX1 delta C (aa1-235)
Depositing lab: John Maciejowski. Depositing organization: Memorial Sloan-Kettering Cancer Center. Publication: ER-directed TREX1 limits cGAS activation at micronuclei. Mohr L, Toufektchan E, von Morgen P, Chu K, Kapoor A, Maciejowski J. Mol Cell. 2021 Jan 12. pii: S1097-2765(20)30958-8. doi: 10.1016/j.molcel.2020.12.037. PubMed 33476576.
Backbone
  Vector backbone: pLenti CMV GFP Blast
  Backbone size w/o insert (bp): 8370
  Total vector size (bp): 9052
  Vector type: Mammalian Expression, Lentiviral
  Selectable markers: Blasticidin
Growth in bacteria
  Bacterial resistance: Ampicillin, 100 μg/mL
  Growth temperature: 30°C
  Growth strain: NEB Stable
  Copy number: High Copy
Gene/Insert
  Gene/Insert name: TREX1
  Species: H. sapiens (human)
  Insert size (bp): 672
  Mutation: deleted amino acids 235-314
  GenBank ID: NM_033629.6
  Entrez Gene: TREX1 (a.k.a. AGS1, CRV, DRN3, HERNS, RVCLS)
  Promoter: CMV
  Tag / fusion protein: GFP (N terminal on backbone)
  Cloning method: Gibson Cloning
  Sequencing primers: 5′ CGC AAA TGG GCG GTA GGC GTG
Terms and licenses: Academic/Nonprofit Terms; Industry Terms: Not Available to Industry
How to cite: pLENTI-CMV-GFP-TREX1 delta C (aa1-235) BLAST was a gift from John Maciejowski (Addgene plasmid # 164229 ; http://n2t.net/addgene:164229 ; RRID:Addgene_164229)
